LOCUS       Exported 7166 bp ds-DNA circular SYN 12-MAY-2021
DEFINITION  AAV-mediated expression of ChrimsonR-tdTomato under the Syn
            promoter, in floxed/forward (Cre-dependent) manner. Cre turns gene
            off. Using bGHpA signal. tdTomato is a codon diversified version. .
ACCESSION   .
VERSION     .
KEYWORDS    pAAV-Syn-FLEX-fd [ChrimsonR-tdTomato]
SOURCE      synthetic DNA construct
  ORGANISM  synthetic DNA construct
REFERENCE   1 (bases 1 to 7166)
  AUTHORS   Klapoetke NC, Murata Y, Kim SS, Pulver SR, Birdsey-Benson A, Cho YK,
            Morimoto TK, Chuong AS, Carpenter EJ, Tian Z, Wang J, Xie Y, Yan Z,
            Zhang Y, Chow BY, Surek B, Melkonian M, Jayaraman V,
            Constantine-Paton M, Wong GK, Boyden ES
  TITLE     Independent optical excitation of distinct neural populations.
  JOURNAL   Nat Methods. 2014 Mar;11(3):338-46. doi: 10.1038/nmeth.2836. Epub
            2014 Feb 9.
  PUBMED    24509633
REFERENCE   2 (bases 1 to 7166)
  AUTHORS   .
  TITLE     Direct Submission
  JOURNAL   Exported May 12, 2021 from SnapGene Server 1.1.58
            http://www.snapgene.com
FEATURES             Location/Qualifiers
     source          1..7166
                     /organism="synthetic DNA construct"
                     /mol_type="other DNA"
     primer_bind     complement(11..28)
                     /label=L4440
                     /note="L4440 vector, forward primer"
     rep_origin      complement(182..770)
                     /direction=LEFT
                     /label=ori
                     /note="high-copy-number ColE1/pMB1/pBR322/pUC origin of
                     replication"
     primer_bind     complement(262..281)
                     /label=pBR322ori-F
                     /note="pBR322 origin, forward primer"
     CDS             complement(941..1801)
                     /codon_start=1
                     /gene="bla"
                     /product="beta-lactamase"
                     /label=AmpR
                     /note="confers resistance to ampicillin, carbenicillin, and
                     related antibiotics"
                     /translation="MSIQHFRVALIPFFAAFCLPVFAHPETLVKVKDAEDQLGARVGYI
                     ELDLNSGKILESFRPEERFPMMSTFKVLLCGAVLSRIDAGQEQLGRRIHYSQNDLVEYS
                     PVTEKHLTDGMTVRELCSAAITMSDNTAANLLLTTIGGPKELTAFLHNMGDHVTRLDRW
                     EPELNEAIPNDERDTTMPVAMATTLRKLLTGELLTLASRQQLIDWMEADKVAGPLLRSA
                     LPAGWFIADKSGAGERGSRGIIAALGPDGKPSRIVVIYTTGSQATMDERNRQIAEIGAS
                     LIKHW"
     primer_bind     1564..1583
                     /label=Amp-R
                     /note="Ampicillin resistance gene, reverse primer"
     promoter        complement(1802..1906)
                     /gene="bla"
                     /label=AmpR promoter
     rep_origin      complement(1932..2387)
                     /direction=LEFT
                     /label=f1 ori
                     /note="f1 bacteriophage origin of replication; arrow
                     indicates direction of (+) strand synthesis"
     primer_bind     complement(2069..2090)
                     /label=F1ori-F
                     /note="F1 origin, forward primer"
     primer_bind     2281..2300
                     /label=F1ori-R
                     /note="F1 origin, reverse primer"
     repeat_region   2459..2588
                     /label=AAV2 ITR
     promoter        2691..3138
                     /label=hSyn promoter
                     /note="human synapsin I promoter; confers neuron-specific
                     expression (Kugler et al., 2003)"
     protein_bind    complement(3154..3187)
                     /label=lox2272
                     /bound_moiety="Cre recombinase"
                     /note="Cre-mediated recombination occurs in the 8-bp core
                     sequence (GGATACTT). lox2272 sites are compatible with each
                     other, but incompatible with loxP or loxN sites (Lee and
                     Saito, 1988)."
     protein_bind    complement(3250..3283)
                     /label=loxP
                     /bound_moiety="Cre recombinase"
                     /note="Cre-mediated recombination occurs in the 8-bp core
                     sequence (GCATACAT)."
     regulatory      3294..3303
                     /regulatory_class="other"
                     /note="vertebrate consensus sequence for strong initiation
                     of translation (Kozak, 1987)"
     CDS             3300..4349
                     /codon_start=1
                     /product="red light-drivable channelrhodopsin from
                     Chlamydomonas noctigama (Klapoetke et al., 2014)"
                     /label=ChrimsonR
                     /note="K176R mutant with accelerated closing kinetics"
                     /translation="MAELISSATRSLFAAGGINPWPNPYHHEDMGCGGMTPTGECFSTE
                     WWCDPSYGLSDAGYGYCFVEATGGYLVVGVEKKQAWLHSRGTPGEKIGAQVCQWIAFSI
                     AIALLTFYGFSAWKATCGWEEVYVCCVEVLFVTLEIFKEFSSPATVYLSTGNHAYCLRY
                     FEWLLSCPVILIRLSNLSGLKNDYSKRTMGLIVSCVGMIVFGMAAGLATDWLKWLLYIV
                     SCIYGGYMYFQAAKCYVEANHSVPKGHCRMVVKLMAYAYFASWGSYPILWAVGPEGLLK
                     LSPYANSIGHSICDIIAKEFWTFLAHHLRIKIHEHILIHGDIRKTTKMEIGGEEVEVEE
                     FVEEEDEDTV"
     protein_bind    5806..5839
                     /label=lox2272
                     /bound_moiety="Cre recombinase"
                     /note="Cre-mediated recombination occurs in the 8-bp core
                     sequence (GGATACTT). lox2272 sites are compatible with each
                     other, but incompatible with loxP or loxN sites (Lee and
                     Saito, 1988)."
     protein_bind    5910..5943
                     /label=loxP
                     /bound_moiety="Cre recombinase"
                     /note="Cre-mediated recombination occurs in the 8-bp core
                     sequence (GCATACAT)."
     misc_feature    5976..6564
                     /label=WPRE
                     /note="woodchuck hepatitis virus posttranscriptional
                     regulatory element"
     primer_bind     complement(6029..6049)
                     /label=WPRE-R
                     /note="WPRE, reverse primer"
     CDS             complement(6447..6458)
                     /codon_start=1
                     /product="Factor Xa recognition and cleavage site"
                     /label=Factor Xa site
                     /translation="IEGR"
     polyA_signal    6605..6812
                     /label=bGH poly(A) signal
                     /note="bovine growth hormone polyadenylation signal"
     repeat_region   6982..7111
                     /label=AAV2 ITR
ORIGIN
        1 cttccgcttc ctcgctcact gactcgctgc gctcggtcgt tcggctgcgg cgagcggtat
       61 cagctcactc aaaggcggta atacggttat ccacagaatc aggggataac gcaggaaaga
      121 acatgtgagc aaaaggccag caaaaggcca ggaaccgtaa aaaggccgcg ttgctggcgt
      181 ttttccatag gctccgcccc cctgacgagc atcacaaaaa tcgacgctca agtcagaggt
      241 ggcgaaaccc gacaggacta taaagatacc aggcgtttcc ccctggaagc tccctcgtgc
      301 gctctcctgt tccgaccctg ccgcttaccg gatacctgtc cgcctttctc ccttcgggaa
      361 gcgtggcgct ttctcatagc tcacgctgta ggtatctcag ttcggtgtag gtcgttcgct
      421 ccaagctggg ctgtgtgcac gaaccccccg ttcagcccga ccgctgcgcc ttatccggta
      481 actatcgtct tgagtccaac ccggtaagac acgacttatc gccactggca gcagccactg
      541 gtaacaggat tagcagagcg aggtatgtag gcggtgctac agagttcttg aagtggtggc
      601 ctaactacgg ctacactaga agaacagtat ttggtatctg cgctctgctg aagccagtta
      661 ccttcggaaa aagagttggt agctcttgat ccggcaaaca aaccaccgct ggtagcggtg
      721 gtttttttgt ttgcaagcag cagattacgc gcagaaaaaa aggatctcaa gaagatcctt
      781 tgatcttttc tacggggtct gacgctcagt ggaacgaaaa ctcacgttaa gggattttgg
      841 tcatgagatt atcaaaaagg atcttcacct agatcctttt aaattaaaaa tgaagtttta
      901 aatcaatcta aagtatatat gagtaaactt ggtctgacag ttaccaatgc ttaatcagtg
      961 aggcacctat ctcagcgatc tgtctatttc gttcatccat agttgcctga ctccccgtcg
     1021 tgtagataac tacgatacgg gagggcttac catctggccc cagtgctgca atgataccgc
     1081 gagacccacg ctcaccggct ccagatttat cagcaataaa ccagccagcc ggaagggccg
     1141 agcgcagaag tggtcctgca actttatccg cctccatcca gtctattaat tgttgccggg
     1201 aagctagagt aagtagttcg ccagttaata gtttgcgcaa cgttgttgcc attgctacag
     1261 gcatcgtggt gtcacgctcg tcgtttggta tggcttcatt cagctccggt tcccaacgat
     1321 caaggcgagt tacatgatcc cccatgttgt gcaaaaaagc ggttagctcc ttcggtcctc
     1381 cgatcgttgt cagaagtaag ttggccgcag tgttatcact catggttatg gcagcactgc
     1441 ataattctct tactgtcatg ccatccgtaa gatgcttttc tgtgactggt gagtactcaa
     1501 ccaagtcatt ctgagaatag tgtatgcggc gaccgagttg ctcttgcccg gcgtcaatac
     1561 gggataatac cgcgccacat agcagaactt taaaagtgct catcattgga aaacgttctt
     1621 cggggcgaaa actctcaagg atcttaccgc tgttgagatc cagttcgatg taacccactc
     1681 gtgcacccaa ctgatcttca gcatctttta ctttcaccag cgtttctggg tgagcaaaaa
     1741 caggaaggca aaatgccgca aaaaagggaa taagggcgac acggaaatgt tgaatactca
     1801 tactcttcct ttttcaatat tattgaagca tttatcaggg ttattgtctc atgagcggat
     1861 acatatttga atgtatttag aaaaataaac aaataggggt tccgcgcaca tttccccgaa
     1921 aagtgccacc taaattgtaa gcgttaatat tttgttaaaa ttcgcgttaa atttttgtta
     1981 aatcagctca ttttttaacc aataggccga aatcggcaaa atcccttata aatcaaaaga
     2041 atagaccgag atagggttga gtgttgttcc agtttggaac aagagtccac tattaaagaa
     2101 cgtggactcc aacgtcaaag gnnnnnnnnn nnnnnnnnnn nnnnnnnnnn nnnnnnnnnn
     2161 nnnnnnnnnn tnnnnnnnnn nnnnnnnnnn nnnnnnnnnn nnnnnnnnnn nnnnnnnnnn
     2221 nnnnnnnnnn nnnnnnnnnn nnnnnnnnnn nnnnnnnnnn nngnnnnnnn nnnnnnnnnn
     2281 nnnnnnnnnn nnnnnnnnnn nnnnnnnnnn nnnnnnnnnn nnnnnnnnnn nnnnnnnnnn
     2341 nnnnnnnnnn nnnnnnnnnn nnnnnnnnnn nnnnnnnnnn nnnnnnnccc attcgccatt
     2401 caggctgcgc aactgttggg aagggcgatc ggtgcgggcc tcttcgctat tacgccagct
     2461 gcgcgctcgc tcgctcactg aggccgcccg ggcaaagccc gggcgtcggg cgacctttgg
     2521 tcgcccggcc tcagtgagcg agcgagcgcg cagagaggga gtggccaact ccatcactag
     2581 gggttccttg tagttaatga ttaacccgcc atgctactta tctacgtagc catgctctag
     2641 gaagatcgta ggttaattaa gtgtctagac tgcagagggc cctgcgtatg agtgcaagtg
     2701 ggttttagga ccaggatgag gcggggtggg ggtgcctacc tgacgaccga ccccgaccca
     2761 ctggacaagc acccaacccc cattccccaa attgcgcatc ccctatcaga gagggggagg
     2821 ggaaacagga tgcggcgagg cgcgtgcgca ctgccagctt cagcaccgcg gacagtgcct
     2881 tcgcccccgc ctggcggcgc gcgccaccgc cgcctcagca ctgaaggcgc gctgacgtca
     2941 ctcgccggtc ccccgcaaac tccccttccc ggccaccttg gtcgcgtccg cgccgccgcc
     3001 ggcccagccg gaccgcacca cgcgaggcgc gagatagggg ggcacgggcg cgaccatctg
     3061 cgctgcggcg ccggcgactc agcgctgcct cagtctgcgg tgggcagcgg aggagtcgtg
     3121 tcgtgcctga gagcgcagtc gagaagaatt cccataactt cgtataaagt atcctatacg
     3181 aagttatatc aaaataggaa gaccaatgct tcaccatcga cccgaattgc caagcatcac
     3241 catcgaccca taacttcgta taatgtatgc tatacgaagt tatactagct agcgccacca
     3301 tggctgagct gatcagcagc gccaccagat ctctgtttgc cgccggaggc atcaaccctt
     3361 ggcctaaccc ctaccaccac gaggacatgg gctgtggagg aatgacacct acaggcgagt
     3421 gcttcagcac cgagtggtgg tgtgaccctt cttacggact gagcgacgcc ggatacggat
     3481 attgcttcgt ggaggccaca ggcggctacc tggtcgtggg agtggagaag aagcaggctt
     3541 ggctgcacag cagaggcaca ccaggagaaa agatcggcgc ccaggtctgc cagtggattg
     3601 ctttcagcat cgccatcgcc ctgctgacat tctacggctt cagcgcctgg aaggccactt
     3661 gcggttggga ggaggtctac gtctgttgcg tcgaggtgct gttcgtgacc ctggagatct
     3721 tcaaggagtt cagcagcccc gccacagtgt acctgtctac cggcaaccac gcctattgcc
     3781 tgcgctactt cgagtggctg ctgtcttgcc ccgtgatcct gatcagactg agcaacctga
     3841 gcggcctgaa gaacgactac agcaagcgga ccatgggcct gatcgtgtct tgcgtgggaa
     3901 tgatcgtgtt cggcatggcc gcaggactgg ctaccgattg gctcaagtgg ctgctgtata
     3961 tcgtgtcttg catctacggc ggctacatgt acttccaggc cgccaagtgc tacgtggaag
     4021 ccaaccacag cgtgcctaaa ggccattgcc gcatggtcgt gaagctgatg gcctacgctt
     4081 acttcgcctc ttggggcagc tacccaatcc tctgggcagt gggaccagaa ggactgctga
     4141 agctgagccc ttacgccaac agcatcggcc acagcatctg cgacatcatc gccaaggagt
     4201 tttggacctt cctggcccac cacctgagga tcaagatcca cgagcacatc ctgatccacg
     4261 gcgacatccg gaagaccacc aagatggaga tcggaggcga ggaggtggaa gtggaagagt
     4321 tcgtggagga ggaggacgag gacacagtgg cggcaccggt agtagcagtg agtaagggcg
     4381 aggaagtgat caaagagttc atgcggttta aggtgagaat ggaaggaagc atgaacggcc
     4441 acgagttcga aattgaggga gaaggagagg gacggcccta cgagggcacc cagacagcca
     4501 agctgaaagt gacaaagggc gggcctctgc cattcgcttg ggacatcctg agcccacagt
     4561 ttatgtacgg ctccaaggcc tatgtgaaac atccagctga cattcccgat tataagaaac
     4621 tgagcttccc cgaggggttt aagtgggaaa gagtgatgaa cttcgaggac ggaggcctgg
     4681 tgactgtgac ccaggacagc tccctgcagg atgggaccct gatctacaag gtgaaaatga
     4741 gagggacaaa ttttccccct gatggacctg tgatgcagaa gaaaactatg ggatgggagg
     4801 cctccaccga aaggctgtat ccacgcgacg gggtgctgaa aggagaaatc caccaggctc
     4861 tgaagctgaa agatggggga cattacctgg tggagttcaa gacaatctac atggccaaga
     4921 aacctgtgca gctgccaggc tactattacg tggacacaaa actggatatc acttcacaca
     4981 acgaggacta cactattgtg gagcagtatg aacggagcga ggggagacac catctgttcc
     5041 tgggccatgg gactggaagt accggctcag ggtctagtgg aaccgcctca agcgaggata
     5101 acaatatggc tgtgatcaaa gagttcatga ggtttaaggt gcgcatggag ggcagcatga
     5161 atgggcacga atttgagatt gaaggagagg gcgaagggag gccttacgag ggcacacaga
     5221 ctgccaagct gaaagtgacc aagggaggac cactgccttt cgcttgggat atcctgtctc
     5281 ctcagtttat gtacggaagt aaggcctatg tcaagcatcc cgctgacatt cctgattaca
     5341 agaaactgtc tttcccagag ggctttaagt gggagagagt gatgaatttt gaagatggag
     5401 gcctggtgac cgtgacacag gactcctctc tgcaggatgg cactctgatc tacaaagtca
     5461 aaatgcgcgg caccaatttt ccacccgatg ggcccgtgat gcagaagaaa acaatggggt
     5521 gggaggccag cactgaacgg ctgtatccta gagacggagt gctgaagggc gaaatccacc
     5581 aggccctgaa gctgaaagac ggcggccact acctggtgga gttcaaaacc atctacatgg
     5641 ccaagaaacc agtgcagctg cccggctatt actatgtgga caccaagctg gatatcacat
     5701 cccacaatga agactacacc attgtggaac agtatgagag gtctgaagga cgccaccatc
     5761 tgtttctgta cggcatggat gagctgtata agtaaggtac ctagtataac ttcgtatagg
     5821 atactttata cgaagttatc attgggattc ttcctatttt gatccaagca tcaccatcga
     5881 ccctctagtc cagatctcac catcgaccca taacttcgta tagcatacat tatacgaagt
     5941 tatgtccctc gaagaggttc gcgaagctta tcgataatca acctctggat tacaaaattt
     6001 gtgaaagatt gactggtatt cttaactatg ttgctccttt tacgctatgt ggatacgctg
     6061 ctttaatgcc tttgtatcat gctattgctt cccgtatggc tttcattttc tcctccttgt
     6121 ataaatcctg gttgctgtct ctttatgagg agttgtggcc cgttgtcagg caacgtggcg
     6181 tggtgtgcac tgtgtttgct gacgcaaccc ccactggttg gggcattgcc accacctgtc
     6241 agctcctttc cgggactttc gctttccccc tccctattgc cacggcggaa ctcatcgccg
     6301 cctgccttgc ccgctgctgg acaggggctc ggctgttggg cactgacaat tccgtggtgt
     6361 tgtcggggaa atcatcgtcc tttccttggc tgctcgcctg tgttgccacc tggattctgc
     6421 gcgggacgtc cttctgctac gtcccttcgg ccctcaatcc agcggacctt ccttcccgcg
     6481 gcctgctgcc ggctctgcgg cctcttccgc gtcttcgcct tcgccctcag acgagtcgga
     6541 tctccctttg ggccgcctcc ccgcatcgat accgtcgacc cgggcggccg ctcataaagc
     6601 tcgactgtgc cttctagttg ccagccatct gttgtttgcc cctcccccgt gccttccttg
     6661 accctggaag gtgccactcc cactgtcctt tcctaataaa atgaggaaat tgcatcgcat
     6721 tgtctgagta ggtgtcattc tattctgggg ggtggggtgg ggcaggacag caagggggag
     6781 gattgggaag acaatagcag gcatgctggg gatgcggtcc ggactgtaca attgcattca
     6841 ttttatgttt caggttcagg gggagatgtg ggaggttttt taaagcaagt aaaacctcta
     6901 caaatgtggt aaaatcgata aggatcttcc tagagcatgg ctacgtagat aagtagcatg
     6961 gcgggttaat cattaactac aaggaacccc tagtgatgga gttggccact ccctctctgc
     7021 gcgctcgctc gctcactgag gccgggcgac caaaggtcgc ccgacgcccg ggctttgccc
     7081 gggcggcctc agtgagcgag cgagcgcgca gctgcattaa tgaatcggcc aacgcgcggg
     7141 gagaggcggt ttgcgtattg ggcgct
//
