[The description below was written by a language model from this plasmid's Addgene catalogue record and the feature table of its GenBank file.]
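Description:
pAAV-Syn-FLEX-fd [ChrimsonR-tdTomato] is a 7.2 kb AAV transfer plasmid for neuronal, Cre-switchable expression of a red-light-sensitive channelrhodopsin. It is built on an AAV-Syn-FLEX backbone originally derived from a Stratagene vector. In bacteria it is maintained through a ColE1/pUC-type origin and selected with the beta-lactamase gene (ampicillin/carbenicillin resistance). An f1 phage origin is also present. The record lists it as low copy, with behaviour that varies by host strain. Recombination-deficient strains are recommended, consistent with the presence of repeated elements such as the ITRs.

The expression cassette sits between two AAV2 inverted terminal repeats, which allow it to be packaged into recombinant AAV. The human synapsin I promoter restricts expression to neurons. It drives a Kozak-initiated open reading frame encoding ChrimsonR, the K176R mutant of the Chlamydomonas noctigama channelrhodopsin Chrimson, which has faster closing kinetics. ChrimsonR is fused at its C terminus to a codon-diversified tdTomato; the feature table annotates only the opsin portion, but the gap before the downstream lox sites is consistent with the fluorophore. A WPRE and a bovine growth hormone polyadenylation signal follow, enhancing transcript stability and processing.

The coding sequence is flanked by oppositely oriented lox2272/loxP pairs in the FLEX (double-floxed) arrangement. Unlike the usual inverted "Cre-on" design, the insert here is in the forward orientation. The fusion is therefore expressed by default, and Cre recombination inverts and locks the cassette in the antisense orientation, switching expression off. The construct suits optogenetic excitation and red fluorescent labelling of Cre-negative neurons. The depositor notes that both the plasmid and the virus were tested in vitro.
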