Addgene plasmid #84483: pAAV-Syn-FLEX-fd [ChrimsonR-tdTomato]
Purpose: AAV-mediated expression of ChrimsonR-tdTomato under the Syn promoter, in floxed/forward (Cre-dependent) manner. Cre turns gene off. Using bGHpA signal. tdTomato is a codon diversified version.
Depositing lab: Edward Boyden. Depositing organization: Massachusetts Institute of Technology. Publication: Independent optical excitation of distinct neural populations. Klapoetke NC, Murata Y, Kim SS, Pulver SR, Birdsey-Benson A, Cho YK, Morimoto TK, Chuong AS, Carpenter EJ, Tian Z, Wang J, Xie Y, Yan Z, Zhang Y, Chow BY, Surek B, Melkonian M, Jayaraman V, Constantine-Paton M, Wong GK, Boyden ES. Nat Methods. 2014 Mar;11(3):338-46. doi: 10.1038/nmeth.2836. Epub 2014 Feb 9. PubMed 24509633.
Backbone
  Vector backbone: AAV-Syn-FLEX
  Backbone manufacturer: original from Stratagene
  Backbone size w/o insert (bp): 4670
  Total vector size (bp): 7166
  Vector type: Mammalian Expression, AAV
Growth in bacteria
  Bacterial resistance: Ampicillin, 100 μg/mL
  Growth temperature: 37°C
  Growth strain: NEB Stable
  Growth instructions: Can use DH5alpha at 37°C or Stbl3 at 30°C. Carbenicillin is preferred over ampicillin. In DH5alpha this plasmid may act more like a high copy plasmid, although in Stbl3 it may act more like a low copy plasmid.
  Copy number: Low Copy
Gene/Insert
  Gene/Insert name: ChrimsonR-tdTomato (alt names: Chrimson K176R mutant- tdTomato; ChR88m19-tdTomato; Chlamydomonas noctigama channelrhodopsin K176R mutant-tdTomato)
  Species: Chlamydomonas noctigama
  Insert size (bp): 2496
  Mutation: Chrimson K176R mutant
  GenBank ID: KF992060
  Promoter: human synapsin promoter
  Tag / fusion protein: tdTomato (C terminal on insert)
  Cloning method: Restriction Enzyme; 5′ cloning site NheI (not destroyed); 3′ cloning site KpnI (not destroyed)
  Sequencing primers: 5′ gcacgggcgcgaccatctgc; 3′ TAGCGTAAAAGGAGCAACATAG
Terms and licenses: Academic/Nonprofit Terms; Industry Terms: Not Available to Industry
Depositor comments: The plasmid is fully sequenced in the coding sequence regions (opsin-fluorophore and important flanking regions). Multiple digestions were done to verify the vector structure. The construct and the virus were both tested in vitro.
How to cite: pAAV-Syn-FLEX-fd [ChrimsonR-tdTomato] was a gift from Edward Boyden (Addgene plasmid # 84483 ; http://n2t.net/addgene:84483 ; RRID:Addgene_84483)
